>Addgene plasmid #203858 | Tet-O-FUW-GLI1-P2A-mCherry | addgene full sequence | sequence record 413652 | Addgene NGS Result
TCGACGGATCGGGAGATCTCCCGATCCCCTATGGTGCACTCTCAGTACAATCTGCTCTGATGCCGCATAG
TTAAGCCAGTATCTGCTCCCTGCTTGTGTGTTGGAGGTCGCTGAGTAGTGCGCGAGCAAAATTTAAGCTA
CAACAAGGCAAGGCTTGACCGACAATTGCATGAAGAATCTGCTTAGGGTTAGGCGTTTTGCGCTGCTTCG
CGATGTACGGGCCAGATATACGCGTTGACATTGATTATTGACTAGTTATTAATAGTAATCAATTACGGGG
TCATTAGTTCATAGCCCATATATGGAGTTCCGCGTTACATAACTTACGGTAAATGGCCCGCCTGGCTGAC
CGCCCAACGACCCCCGCCCATTGACGTCAATAATGACGTATGTTCCCATAGTAACGCCAATAGGGACTTT
CCATTGACGTCAATGGGTGGAGTATTTACGGTAAACTGCCCACTTGGCAGTACATCAAGTGTATCATATG
CCAAGTACGCCCCCTATTGACGTCAATGACGGTAAATGGCCCGCCTGGCATTATGCCCAGTACATGACCT
TATGGGACTTTCCTACTTGGCAGTACATCTACGTATTAGTCATCGCTATTACCATGGTGATGCGGTTTTG
GCAGTACATCAATGGGCGTGGATAGCGGTTTGACTCACGGGGATTTCCAAGTCTCCACCCCATTGACGTC
AATGGGAGTTTGTTTTGGCACCAAAATCAACGGGACTTTCCAAAATGTCGTAACAACTCCGCCCCATTGA
CGCAAATGGGCGGTAGGCGTGTACGGTGGGAGGTCTATATAAGCAGCGCGTTTTGCCTGTACTGGGTCTC
TCTGGTTAGACCAGATCTGAGCCTGGGAGCTCTCTGGCTAACTAGGGAACCCACTGCTTAAGCCTCAATA
AAGCTTGCCTTGAGTGCTTCAAGTAGTGTGTGCCCGTCTGTTGTGTGACTCTGGTAACTAGAGATCCCTC
AGACCCTTTTAGTCAGTGTGGAAAATCTCTAGCAGTGGCGCCCGAACAGGGACTTGAAAGCGAAAGGGAA
ACCAGAGGAGCTCTCTCGACGCAGGACTCGGCTTGCTGAAGCGCGCACGGCAAGAGGCGAGGGGCGGCGA
CTGGTGAGTACGCCAAAAATTTTGACTAGCGGAGGCTAGAAGGAGAGAGATGGGTGCGAGAGCGTCAGTA
TTAAGCGGGGGAGAATTAGATCGCGATGGGAAAAAATTCGGTTAAGGCCAGGGGGAAAGAAAAAATATAA
ATTAAAACATATAGTATGGGCAAGCAGGGAGCTAGAACGATTCGCAGTTAATCCTGGCCTGTTAGAAACA
TCAGAAGGCTGTAGACAAATACTGGGACAGCTACAACCATCCCTTCAGACAGGATCAGAAGAACTTAGAT
CATTATATAATACAGTAGCAACCCTCTATTGTGTGCATCAAAGGATAGAGATAAAAGACACCAAGGAAGC
TTTAGACAAGATAGAGGAAGAGCAAAACAAAAGTAAGACCACCGCACAGCAAGCGGCCGCTGATCTTCAG
ACCTGGAGGAGGAGATATGAGGGACAATTGGAGAAGTGAATTATATAAATATAAAGTAGTAAAAATTGAA
CCATTAGGAGTAGCACCCACCAAGGCAAAGAGAAGAGTGGTGCAGAGAGAAAAAAGAGCAGTGGGAATAG
GAGCTTTGTTCCTTGGGTTCTTGGGAGCAGCAGGAAGCACTATGGGCGCAGCGTCAATGACGCTGACGGT
ACAGGCCAGACAATTATTGTCTGGTATAGTGCAGCAGCAGAACAATTTGCTGAGGGCTATTGAGGCGCAA
CAGCATCTGTTGCAACTCACAGTCTGGGGCATCAAGCAGCTCCAGGCAAGAATCCTGGCTGTGGAAAGAT
ACCTAAAGGATCAACAGCTCCTGGGGATTTGGGGTTGCTCTGGAAAACTCATTTGCACCACTGCTGTGCC
TTGGAATGCTAGTTGGAGTAATAAATCTCTGGAACAGATTTGGAATCACACGACCTGGATGGAGTGGGAC
AGAGAAATTAACAATTACACAAGCTTAATACACTCCTTAATTGAAGAATCGCAAAACCAGCAAGAAAAGA
ATGAACAAGAATTATTGGAATTAGATAAATGGGCAAGTTTGTGGAATTGGTTTAACATAACAAATTGGCT
GTGGTATATAAAATTATTCATAATGATAGTAGGAGGCTTGGTAGGTTTAAGAATAGTTTTTGCTGTACTT
TCTATAGTGAATAGAGTTAGGCAGGGATATTCACCATTATCGTTTCAGACCCACCTCCCAACCCCGAGGG
GACCCGACAGGCCCGAAGGAATAGAAGAAGAAGGTGGAGAGAGAGACAGAGACAGATCCATTCGATTAGT
GAACGGATCGGCACTGCGTGCGCCAATTCTGCAGACAAATGGCAGTATTCATCCACAATTTTAAAAGAAA
AGGGGGGATTGGGGGGTACAGTGCAGGGGAAAGAATAGTAGACATAATAGCAACAGACATACAAACTAAA
GAATTACAAAAACAAATTACAAAAATTCAAAATTTTCGGGTTTATTACAGGGACAGCAGAGATCCAGTTT
GGTTAGATCTCGAGTTTACCACTCCCTATCAGTGATAGAGAAAAGTGAAAGTCGAGTTTACCACTCCCTA
TCAGTGATAGAGAAAAGTGAAAGTCGAGTTTACCACTCCCTATCAGTGATAGAGAAAAGTGAAAGTCGAG
TTTACCACTCCCTATCAGTGATAGAGAAAAGTGAAAGTCGAGTTTACCACTCCCTATCAGTGATAGAGAA
AAGTGAAAGTCGAGTTTACCACTCCCTATCAGTGATAGAGAAAAGTGAAAGTCGAGTTTACCACTCCCTA
TCAGTGATAGAGAAAAGTGGAAGTCGAGCTCGGTACCCGGGTCGAGGTAGGCGTGTACGGTGGGAGGCCT
ATATAAGCAGAGCTCGTTTAGTGAACCGTCAGATCGCCTGGAGACGCCATCCACGCTGTTTTGACCTCCA
TAGAAGACACCGGGACCGATCCAGCCTCCGCGGCCCCGAATTCCGCCACCATGTTCAACTCGATGACCCC
ACCACCAATCAGTAGCTATGGCGAGCCCTGCTGTCTCCGGCCCCTCCCCAGTCAGGGGGCCCCCAGTGTG
GGGACAGAAGGACTGTCTGGCCCGCCCTTCTGCCACCAAGCTAACCTCATGTCCGGCCCCCACAGTTATG
GGCCAGCCAGAGAGACCAACAGCTGCACCGAGGGCCCACTCTTTTCTTCTCCCCGGAGTGCAGTCAAGTT
GACCAAGAAGCGGGCACTGTCCATCTCACCTCTGTCGGATGCCAGCCTGGACCTGCAGACGGTTATCCGC
ACCTCACCCAGCTCCCTCGTAGCTTTCATCAACTCGCGATGCACATCTCCAGGAGGCTCCTACGGTCATC
TCTCCATTGGCACCATGAGCCCATCTCTGGGATTCCCAGCCCAGATGAATCACCAAAAAGGGCCCTCGCC
TTCCTTTGGGGTCCAGCCTTGTGGTCCCCATGACTCTGCCCGGGGTGGGATGATCCCACATCCTCAGTCC
CGGGGACCCTTCCCAACTTGCCAGCTGAAGTCTGAGCTGGACATGCTGGTTGGCAAGTGCCGGGAGGAAC
CCTTGGAAGGTGATATGTCCAGCCCCAACTCCACAGGCATACAGGATCCCCTGTTGGGGATGCTGGATGG
GCGGGAGGACCTCGAGAGAGAGGAGAAGCGTGAGCCTGAATCTGTGTATGAAACTGACTGCCGTTGGGAT
GGCTGCAGCCAGGAATTTGACTCCCAAGAGCAGCTGGTGCACCACATCAACAGCGAGCACATCCACGGGG
AGCGGAAGGAGTTCGTGTGCCACTGGGGGGGCTGCTCCAGGGAGCTGAGGCCCTTCAAAGCCCAGTACAT
GCTGGTGGTTCACATGCGCAGACACACTGGCGAGAAGCCACACAAGTGCACGTTTGAAGGGTGCCGGAAG
TCATACTCACGCCTCGAAAACCTGAAGACGCACCTGCGGTCACACACGGGTGAGAAGCCATACATGTGTG
AGCACGAGGGCTGCAGTAAAGCCTTCAGCAATGCCAGTGACCGAGCCAAGCACCAGAATCGGACCCATTC
CAATGAGAAGCCGTATGTATGTAAGCTCCCTGGCTGCACCAAACGCTATACAGATCCTAGCTCGCTGCGA
AAACATGTCAAGACAGTGCATGGTCCTGACGCCCATGTGACCAAACGGCACCGTGGGGATGGCCCCCTGC
CTCGGGCACCATCCATTTCTACAGTGGAGCCCAAGAGGGAGCGGGAAGGAGGTCCCATCAGGGAGGAAAG
CAGACTGACTGTGCCAGAGGGTGCCATGAAGCCACAGCCAAGCCCTGGGGCCCAGTCATCCTGCAGCAGT
GACCACTCCCCGGCAGGGAGTGCAGCCAATACAGACAGTGGTGTGGAAATGACTGGCAATGCAGGGGGCA
GCACTGAAGACCTCTCCAGCTTGGACGAGGGACCTTGCATTGCTGGCACTGGTCTGTCCACTCTTCGCCG
CCTTGAGAACCTCAGGCTGGACCAGCTACATCAACTCCGGCCAATAGGGACCCGGGGTCTCAAACTGCCC
AGCTTGTCCCACACCGGTACCACTGTGTCCCGCCGCGTGGGCCCCCCAGTCTCTCTTGAACGCCGCAGCA
GCAGCTCCAGCAGCATCAGCTCTGCCTATACTGTCAGCCGCCGCTCCTCCCTGGCCTCTCCTTTCCCCCC
TGGCTCCCCACCAGAGAATGGAGCATCCTCCCTGCCTGGCCTTATGCCTGCCCAGCACTACCTGCTTCGG
GCAAGATATGCTTCAGCCAGAGGGGGTGGTACTTCGCCCACTGCAGCATCCAGCCTGGATCGGATAGGTG
GTCTTCCCATGCCTCCTTGGAGAAGCCGAGCCGAGTATCCAGGATACAACCCCAATGCAGGGGTCACCCG
GAGGGCCAGTGACCCAGCCCAGGCTGCTGACCGTCCTGCTCCAGCTAGAGTCCAGAGGTTCAAGAGCCTG
GGCTGTGTCCATACCCCACCCACTGTGGCAGGGGGAGGACAGAACTTTGATCCTTACCTCCCAACCTCTG
TCTACTCACCACAGCCCCCCAGCATCACTGAGAATGCTGCCATGGATGCTAGAGGGCTACAGGAAGAGCC
AGAAGTTGGGACCTCCATGGTGGGCAGTGGTCTGAACCCCTATATGGACTTCCCACCTACTGATACTCTG
GGATATGGGGGACCTGAAGGGGCAGCAGCTGAGCCTTATGGAGCGAGGGGTCCAGGCTCTCTGCCTCTTG
GGCCTGGTCCACCCACCAACTATGGCCCCAACCCCTGTCCCCAGCAGGCCTCATATCCTGACCCCACCCA
AGAAACATGGGGTGAGTTCCCTTCCCACTCTGGGCTGTACCCAGGCCCCAAGGCTCTAGGTGGAACCTAC
AGCCAGTGTCCTCGACTTGAACATTATGGACAAGTGCAAGTCAAGCCAGAACAGGGGTGCCCAGTGGGGT
CTGACTCCACAGGACTGGCACCCTGCCTCAATGCCCACCCCAGTGAGGGGCCCCCACATCCACAGCCTCT
CTTTTCCCATTACCCCCAGCCCTCTCCTCCCCAATATCTCCAGTCAGGCCCCTATACCCAGCCACCCCCT
GATTATCTTCCTTCAGAACCCAGGCCTTGCCTGGACTTTGATTCCCCCACCCATTCCACAGGGCAGCTCA
AGGCTCAGCTTGTGTGTAATTATGTTCAATCTCAACAGGAGCTACTGTGGGAGGGTGGGGGCAGGGAAGA
TGCCCCCGCCCAGGAACCTTCCTACCAGAGTCCCAAGTTTCTGGGGGGTTCCCAGGTTAGCCCAAGCCGT
GCTAAAGCTCCAGTGAACACATATGGACCTGGCTTTGGACCCAACTTGCCCAATCACAAGTCAGGTTCCT
ATCCCACCCCTTCACCATGCCATGAAAATTTTGTAGTGGGGGCAAATAGGGCTTCACATAGGGCAGCAGC
ACCACCTCGACTTCTGCCCCCATTGCCCACTTGCTATGGGCCTCTCAAAGTGGGAGGCACAAACCCCAGC
TGTGGTCATCCTGAGGTGGGCAGGCTAGGAGGGGGTCCTGCCTTGTACCCTCCTCCCGAAGGACAGGTAT
GTAACCCCCTGGACTCTCTTGATCTTGACAACACTCAGCTGGACTTTGTGGCTATTCTGGATGAGCCCCA
GGGGCTGAGTCCTCCTCCTTCCCATGATCAGCGGGGCAGCTCTGGACATACCCCACCTCCCTCTGGGCCC
CCCAACATGGCTGTGGGCAACATGAGTGTCTTACTGAGATCCCTACCTGGGGAAACAGAATTCCTCAACT
CTAGTGCCACGCGTGAATTCGATGGATCCGGGGCCACCAACTTTTCCCTGCTGAAGCAGGCTGGCGACGT
CGAGGAGAACCCTGGCCCTGGCTCCGGAGTGAGCAAGGGCGAGGAGGATAACATGGCCATCATCAAGGAG
TTCATGCGCTTCAAGGTGCACATGGAGGGCTCCGTGAACGGCCACGAGTTCGAGATCGAGGGCGAGGGCG
AGGGCCGCCCCTACGAGGGCACCCAGACCGCCAAGCTGAAGGTGACCAAGGGTGGCCCCCTGCCCTTCGC
CTGGGACATCCTGTCCCCTCAGTTCATGTACGGCTCCAAGGCCTACGTGAAGCACCCCGCCGACATCCCC
GACTACTTGAAGCTGTCCTTCCCCGAGGGCTTCAAGTGGGAGCGCGTGATGAACTTCGAGGACGGCGGCG
TGGTGACCGTGACCCAGGACTCCTCCCTGCAGGACGGCGAGTTCATCTACAAGGTGAAGCTGCGCGGCAC
CAACTTCCCCTCCGACGGCCCCGTAATGCAGAAGAAGACCATGGGCTGGGAGGCCTCCTCCGAGCGGATG
TACCCCGAGGACGGCGCCCTGAAGGGCGAGATCAAGCAGAGGCTGAAGCTGAAGGACGGCGGCCACTACG
ACGCTGAGGTCAAGACCACCTACAAGGCCAAGAAGCCCGTGCAGCTGCCCGGCGCCTACAACGTCAACAT
CAAGTTGGACATCACCTCCCACAACGAGGACTACACCATCGTGGAACAGTACGAACGCGCCGAGGGCCGC
CACTCCACCGGCGGCATGGACGAGCTGTACAAGTGAATCTAGAACGCGTTAAGTCGACAATCAACCTCTG
GATTACAAAATTTGTGAAAGATTGACTGGTATTCTTAACTATGTTGCTCCTTTTACGCTATGTGGATACG
CTGCTTTAATGCCTTTGTATCATGCTATTGCTTCCCGTATGGCTTTCATTTTCTCCTCCTTGTATAAATC
CTGGTTGCTGTCTCTTTATGAGGAGTTGTGGCCCGTTGTCAGGCAACGTGGCGTGGTGTGCACTGTGTTT
GCTGACGCAACCCCCACTGGTTGGGGCATTGCCACCACCTGTCAGCTCCTTTCCGGGACTTTCGCTTTCC
CCCTCCCTATTGCCACGGCGGAACTCATCGCCGCCTGCCTTGCCCGCTGCTGGACAGGGGCTCGGCTGTT
GGGCACTGACAATTCCGTGGTGTTGTCGGGGAAATCATCGTCCTTTCCTTGGCTGCTCGCCTGTGTTGCC
ACCTGGATTCTGCGCGGGACGTCCTTCTGCTACGTCCCTTCGGCCCTCAATCCAGCGGACCTTCCTTCCC
GCGGCCTGCTGCCGGCTCTGCGGCCTCTTCCGCGTCTTCGCCTTCGCCCTCAGACGAGTCGGATCTCCCT
TTGGGCCGCTTCCCCGCATCGATACCGTCGACCTCGAGACCTAGAAAAACATGGAGCAATCACAAGTAGC
AATACAGCAGCTACCAATGCTGATTGTGCCTGGCTAGAAGCACAAGAGGAGGAGGAGGTGGGTTTTCCAG
TCACACCTCAGGTACCTTTAAGACCAATGACTTACAAGGCAGCTGTAGATCTTAGCCACTTTTTAAAAGA
AAAGGGGGGACTGGAAGGGCTAATTCACTCCCAACGAAGACAAGATATCCTTGATCTGTGGATCTACCAC
ACACAAGGCTACTTCCCTGATTGGCAGAACTACACACCAGGGCCAGGGATCAGATATCCACTGACCTTTG
GATGGTGCTACAAGGCTAGGTGAAGAGTCACGGACAACTAGGTATCCTGAGCTAGCAGAACTAGTACCAG
TTGAGCAAGAGAAGGTAGAAGAAGCCAATGAAGGAGAGAACACCCGCTTGTTACACCCTGTGAGCCTGCA
TGGGATGGATGACCCGGAGAGAGAAGTATTAGAGTGGAGGTTTGACAGCCGCCTAGCATTTCATCACATG
GCCCGAGAGCTGCATCCGGACTGTACTGGGTCTCTCTGGTTAGACCAGATCTGAGCCTGGGAGCTCTCTG
GCTAACTAGGGAACCCACTGCTTAAGCCTCAATAAAGCTTGCCTTGAGTGCTTCAAGTAGTGTGTGCCCG
TCTGTTGTGTGACTCTGGTAACTAGAGATCCCTCAGACCCTTTTAGTCAGTGTGGAAAATCTCTAGCAGG
GCCCGTTTAAACCCGCTGATCAGCCTCGACTGTGCCTTCTAGTTGCCAGCCATCTGTTGTTTGCCCCTCC
CCCGTGCCTTCCTTGACCCTGGAAGGTGCCACTCCCACTGTCCTTTCCTAATAAAATGAGGAAATTGCAT
CGCATTGTCTGAGTAGGTGTCATTCTATTCTGGGGGGTGGGGTGGGGCAGGACAGCAAGGGGGAGGATTG
GGAAGACAATAGCAGGCATGCTGGGGATGCGGTGGGCTCTATGGCTTCTGAGGCGGAAAGAACCAGCTGG
GGCTCTAGGGGGTATCCCC
[124 nt withheld, positions 8840-8963]
C
[91 nt withheld, positions 8965-9055]
A
[49 nt withheld, positions 9057-9105]
CCTTTGACGTTGGAGTCCACGTTCTTT
[37 nt withheld, positions 9133-9169]
ACCCTATCTCGGTCTATTCTTTTGATTTATAAGGGATTTTGCCGATTTCGGCCTATTGGTTAAAAAATGA
GCTGATTTAACAAAAATTTAACGCGAATTAATTCTGTGGAATGTGTGTCAGTTAGGGTGTGGAAAGTCCC
CAGGCTCCCCAGCAGGCAGAAGTATGCAAAGCATGCATCTCAATTAGTCAGCAACCAGGTGTGGAAAGTC
CCCAGGCTCCCCAGCAGGCAGAAGTATGCAAAGCATGCATCTCAATTAGTCAGCAACCATAGTCCCGCCC
CTAACTCCGCCCATCCCGCCCCTAACTCCGCCCAGTTCCGCCCATTCTCCGCCCCATGGCTGACTAATTT
TTTTTATTTATGCAGAGGCCGAGGCCGCCTCTGCCTCTGAGCTATTCCAGAAGTAGTGAGGAGGCTTTTT
TGGAGGCCTAGGCTTTTGCAAAAAGCTCCCGGGAGCTTGTATATCCATTTTCGGATCTGATCAGCACGTG
TTGACAATTAATCATCGGCATAGTATATCGGCATAGTATAATACGACAAGGTGAGGAACTAAACCATGGC
CAAGTTGACCAGTGCCGTTCCGGTGCTCACCGCGCGCGACGTCGCCGGAGCGGTCGAGTTCTGGACCGAC
CGGCTCGGGTTCTCCCGGGACTTCGTGGAGGACGACTTCGCCGGTGTGGTCCGGGACGACGTGACCCTGT
TCATCAGCGCGGTCCAGGACCAGGTGGTGCCGGACAACACCCTGGCCTGGGTGTGGGTGCGCGGCCTGGA
CGAGCTGTACGCCGAGTGGTCGGAGGTCGTGTCCACGAACTTCCGGGACGCCTCCGGGCCGGCCATGACC
GAGATCGGCGAGCAGCCGTGGGGGCGGGAGTTCGCCCTGCGCGACCCGGCCGGCAACTGCGTGCACTTCG
TGGCCGAGGAGCAGGACTGACACGTGCTACGAGATTTCGATTCCACCGCCGCCTTCTATGAAAGGTTGGG
CTTCGGAATCGTTTTCCGGGACGCCGGCTGGATGATCCTCCAGCGCGGGGATCTCATGCTGGAGTTCTTC
GCCCACCCCAACTTGTTTATTGCAGCTTATAATGGTTACAAATAAAGCAATAGCATCACAAATTTCACAA
ATAAAGCATTTTTTTCACTGCATTCTAGTTGTGGTTTGTCCAAACTCATCAATGTATCTTATCATGTCTG
TATACCGTCGACCTCTAGCTAGAGCTTGGCGTAATCATGGTCATAGCTGTTTCCTGTGTGAAATTGTTAT
CCGCTCACAATTCCACACAACATACGAGCCGGAAGCATAAAGTGTAAAGCCTGGGGTGCCTAATGAGTGA
GCTAACTCACATTAATTGCGTTGCGCTCACTGCCCGCTTTCCAGTCGGGAAACCTGTCGTGCCAGCTGCA
TTAATGAATCGGCCAACGCGCGGGGAGAGGCGGTTTGCGTATTGGGCGCTCTTCCGCTTCCTCGCTCACT
GACTCGCTGCGCTCGGTCGTTCGGCTGCGGCGAGCGGTATCAGCTCACTCAAAGGCGGTAATACGGTTAT
CCACAGAATCAGGGGATAACGCAGGAAAGAACATGTGAGCAAAAGGCCAGCAAAAGGCCAGGAACCGTAA
AAAGGCCGCGTTGCTGGCGTTTTTCCATAGGCTCCGCCCCCCTGACGAGCATCACAAAAATCGACGCTCA
AGTCAGAGGTGGCGAAACCCGACAGGACTATAAAGATACCAGGCGTTTCCCCCTGGAAGCTCCCTCGTGC
GCTCTCCTGTTCCGACCCTGCCGCTTACCGGATACCTGTCCGCCTTTCTCCCTTCGGGAAGCGTGGCGCT
TTCTCATAGCTCACGCTGTAGGTATCTCAGTTCGGTGTAGGTCGTTCGCTCCAAGCTGGGCTGTGTGCAC
GAACCCCCCGTTCAGCCCGACCGCTGCGCCTTATCCGGTAACTATCGTCTTGAGTCCAACCCGGTAAGAC
ACGACTTATCGCCACTGGCAGCAGCCACTGGTAACAGGATTAGCAGAGCGAGGTATGTAGGCGGTGCTAC
AGAGTTCTTGAAGTGGTGGCCTAACTACGGCTACACTAGAAGAACAGTATTTGGTATCTGCGCTCTGCTG
AAGCCAGTTACCTTCGGAAAAAGAGTTGGTAGCTCTTGATCCGGCAAACAAACCACCGCTGGTAGCGGTG
GTTTTTTTGTTTGCAAGCAGCAGATTACGCGCAGAAAAAAAGGATCTCAAGAAGATCCTTTGATCTTTTC
TACGGGGTCTGACGCTCAGTGGAACGAAAACTCACGTTAAGGGATTTTGGTCATGAGATTATCAAAAAGG
ATCTTCACCTAGATCCTTTTAAATTAAAAATGAAGTTTTAAATCAATCTAAAGTATATATGAGTAAACTT
GGTCTGACAGTTACCAATGCTTAATCAGTGAGGCACCTATCTCAGCGATCTGTCTATTTCGTTCATCCAT
AGTTGCCTGACTCCCCGTCGTGTAGATAACTACGATACGGGAGGGCTTACCATCTGGCCCCAGTGCTGCA
ATGATACCGCGAGACCCACGCTCACCGGCTCCAGATTTATCAGCAATAAACCAGCCAGCCGGAAGGGCCG
AGCGCAGAAGTGGTCCTGCAACTTTATCCGCCTCCATCCAGTCTATTAATTGTTGCCGGGAAGCTAGAGT
AAGTAGTTCGCCAGTTAATAGTTTGCGCAACGTTGTTGCCATTGCTACAGGCATCGTGGTGTCACGCTCG
TCGTTTGGTATGGCTTCATTCAGCTCCGGTTCCCAACGATCAAGGCGAGTTACATGATCCCCCATGTTGT
GCAAAAAAGCGGTTAGCTCCTTCGGTCCTCCGATCGTTGTCAGAAGTAAGTTGGCCGCAGTGTTATCACT
CATGGTTATGGCAGCACTGCATAATTCTCTTACTGTCATGCCATCCGTAAGATGCTTTTCTGTGACTGGT
GAGTACTCAACCAAGTCATTCTGAGAATAGTGTATGCGGCGACCGAGTTGCTCTTGCCCGGCGTCAATAC
GGGATAATACCGCGCCACATAGCAGAACTTTAAAAGTGCTCATCATTGGAAAACGTTCTTCGGGGCGAAA
ACTCTCAAGGATCTTACCGCTGTTGAGATCCAGTTCGATGTAACCCACTCGTGCACCCAACTGATCTTCA
GCATCTTTTACTTTTACCAGCGTTTCTGGGTGAGCAAAAACAGGAAGGCAAAATGCCGCAAAAAAGGGAA
TAAGGGCGACACGGAAATGTTGAATACTCATACTCTTCCTTTTTCAATATTATTGAAGCATTTATCAGGG
TTATTGTCTCATGAGCGGATACATATTTGAATGTATTTAGAAAAATAAACAAATAGGGGTTCCGCGCACA
TTTCCCCGAAAAGTGCCACCTGACG
Features (pLannotate 1.2.2; 33 found; start..end, strand, type, name):
     30..82      -  misc_feature   bom (fragment): basis of mobility region from pBR322
    237..616     +  enhancer       CMV enhancer: human cytomegalovirus immediate early enhancer
    617..816     +  promoter       CMV promoter: human cytomegalovirus (CMV) immediate early promoter
    834..1014    +  LTR            5' LTR (truncated): truncated 5' long terminal repeat (LTR) from HIV-1
   1061..1186    +  misc_feature   HIV-1 Ψ: packaging signal of human immunodeficiency virus type 1
   1170..1533    +  CDS            HIV-1 gag (fragment): gag protein from human immunodeficiency virus 1; gag
   1679..1912    +  misc_feature   RRE: The Rev response element (RRE) of HIV-1 allows for Rev-dependent mRNA export from the nucleus to the cytoplasm.
   2289..2389    +  CDS            Rev (fragment): human immunodeficiency virus 1 (HIV-1) Rev protein; rev; enhances nuclear export of unspliced and incompletely spliced viral mRNAs
   2439..2556    +  misc_feature   cPPT/CTS: central polypurine tract and central termination sequence of HIV-1
   2613..2883    +  protein_bind   tetracycline response element: contains seven copies of the tetracycline operator tetO tetracycline repressor TetR
   2894..2911    +  misc_feature   MCS (fragment): pUC18/19 multiple cloning site
   2916..2954    +  promoter       minimal CMV promoter: human cytomegalovirus (CMV) immediate early promoter
   3061..6378    +  CDS            GLI1: GLI1_HUMAN - Also known as GLI. Experimental evidence at protein level: Swiss-Prot protein existence level 1. [Isoform 2]: Acts as a transcriptional activator, but activates a different set of genes than isoform 1. Activates expression of CD24, unlike isoform 1. Mediates SHH signaling. Promotes cancer cell migration. From Homo sapiens (Human).
   6469..7173    +  CDS            mCherry: mCherry is a basic (constitutively fluorescent) red fluorescent protein published in 2004, derived from Discosoma sp.. It is reported to be a very rapidly-maturing monomer with low acid sensitivity.
   7199..7787    +  misc_feature   WPRE: woodchuck hepatitis virus posttranscriptional regulatory element
   7772..8134    +  CDS            nef (fragment): NEF_HV1LA - Experimental evidence at protein level: Swiss-Prot protein existence level 1. Extracellular Nef protein targets CD4(+) T-lymphocytes for apoptosis by interacting with CXCR4 surface receptors. From Human immunodeficiency virus type 1 group M subtype B (isolate Lai) (HIV-1).
   8181..8350    +  LTR            5' LTR (fragment): 5' long terminal repeat (LTR) from HIV-1
   8358..8538    +  LTR            5' LTR (truncated): truncated 5' long terminal repeat (LTR) from HIV-1
   8570..8794    +  polyA_signal   bGH poly(A) signal: bovine growth hormone polyadenylation signal
   8798..8819    +  promoter       SV40 promoter (fragment): SV40 enhancer and early promoter
   8840..9268    +  rep_origin     f1 ori (sequence partly withheld): f1 bacteriophage origin of replication; arrow indicates direction of (+) strand synthesis
   9282..9611    +  promoter       SV40 promoter: SV40 enhancer and early promoter
   9659..9706    +  promoter       EM7 promoter: synthetic bacterial promoter&nbsp
   9725..10099   +  CDS            BleoR: antibiotic-binding protein; Sh ble from Streptoalloteichus hindustanus; confers resistance to bleomycin, phleomycin, and Zeocin™
  10109..10234   +  CDS            ble (fragment): BLE_KLEPN - Experimental evidence at protein level: Swiss-Prot protein existence level 1. Binding protein with a strong affinity to the bleomycin family of antibiotics. Binds to CL990; an antimitotic-antibiotic compound. From Klebsiella pneumoniae.
  10229..10350   +  polyA_signal   SV40 poly(A) signal: SV40 polyadenylation signal
  10421..10443   -  protein_bind   lac operator (fragment): The lac repressor binds to the lac operator to inhibit transcription in E. coli. This inhibition can be relieved by adding lactose or isopropyl-β-D-thiogalactopyranoside (IPTG). lac repressor encoded by lacI
  10447..10477   -  promoter       lac promoter: promoter for the E. coli lac operon
  10492..10513   -  protein_bind   CAP binding site: CAP binding activates transcription in the presence of cAMP. E. coli catabolite activator protein
  10526..10618   -  CDS            lacI (fragment): lac repressor; lacI; The lac repressor binds to the lac operator to inhibit transcription in E. coli. This inhibition can be relieved by adding lactose or isopropyl-β-D-thiogalactopyranoside (IPTG).
  10801..11389   -  rep_origin     ori: high-copy-number ColE1/pMB1/pBR322/pUC origin of replication
  11560..12420   -  CDS            AmpR: β-lactamase; bla; confers resistance to ampicillin, carbenicillin, and related antibiotics
  12421..12525   -  promoter       AmpR promoter: bla
