[The description below was written by a language model from this plasmid's Addgene catalogue record and pLannotate feature annotations shown in this document.]
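Description:
Tet-O-FUW-GLI1-P2A-mCherry is a 12.5 kb HIV-1-derived lentiviral transfer plasmid built on the Tet-O-FUW backbone for doxycycline/tetracycline-regulated expression of human GLI1 in mammalian cells. In bacteria it is maintained through a high-copy ColE1/pUC-type origin and selected with ampicillin (AmpR, β-lactamase); an f1 origin is also present. The backbone additionally carries an SV40/EM7-driven BleoR cassette with an SV40 poly(A) signal. This lies outside the LTR-flanked region, so it would not be packaged into virus.

The viral genome is transcribed from a CMV enhancer/promoter fused to a truncated 5' LTR. It contains the Ψ packaging signal with a gag fragment, the RRE for Rev-dependent nuclear export, and the cPPT/CTS element, which aids nuclear import of the reverse-transcribed genome. The internal expression unit consists of a tetracycline response element with seven tetO copies joined to a minimal CMV promoter, so transcription requires a tetracycline-controlled transactivator. No transactivator is annotated on this plasmid, so it must be supplied separately. This promoter drives the GLI1 open reading frame, a Hedgehog-pathway zinc-finger transcription factor, followed by mCherry. Per the name and stated purpose the two are linked by a self-cleaving P2A peptide, although the P2A itself is not annotated in the feature table. Red fluorescence therefore reports cells expressing GLI1 as a separate protein. A WPRE enhances transcript stability and expression, and the cassette ends with the 3' LTR region and a bGH poly(A) signal.

The depositor notes an ORF-specific barcode placed near the 3' LTR, also unannotated. Such a barcode would allow this ORF to be identified by sequencing in pooled overexpression experiments. The associated publication concerns master regulators of tumor-infiltrating regulatory T cells.
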