Addgene plasmid #203858: Tet-O-FUW-GLI1-P2A-mCherry
Purpose: Tet-inducible lentiviral plasmid expressing GLI1-P2A-mCherry, with ORF specific barcode close to 3'LTR site
Depositing lab: Andrea Califano. Depositing organization: Columbia University. Publication: Systematic elucidation and pharmacological targeting of tumor-infiltrating regulatory T cell master regulators. Obradovic A, Ager C, Turunen M, Nirschl T, Khosravi-Maharlooei M, Iuga A, Jackson CM, Yegnasubramanian S, Tomassoni L, Fernandez EC, McCann P, Rogava M, DeMarzo AM, Kochel CM, Allaf M, Bivalacqua T, Lim M, Realubit R, Karan C, Drake CG, Califano A. Cancer Cell. 2023 May 8;41(5):933-949.e11. doi: 10.1016/j.ccell.2023.04.003. Epub 2023 Apr 27. PubMed 37116491.
Backbone
  Vector backbone: Tet-O-FUW
  Vector type: Mammalian Expression
Growth in bacteria
  Bacterial resistance: Ampicillin, 100 μg/mL
  Growth temperature: Room Temperature
  Growth strain: NEB Stable
  Copy number: High Copy
Gene/Insert
  Gene/Insert name: GLI1
  Species: H. sapiens (human)
  Entrez Gene: GLI1 (a.k.a. GLI, PAPA8, PPD1)
  Cloning method: Restriction Enzyme; 5′ cloning site unknown (unknown if destroyed)
Terms and licenses: Academic/Nonprofit Terms; Industry Terms: Not Available to Industry
How to cite: Tet-O-FUW-GLI1-P2A-mCherry was a gift from Andrea Califano (Addgene plasmid # 203858 ; http://n2t.net/addgene:203858 ; RRID:Addgene_203858)
